Addgene plasmid #117225: pAGM22082_cRed
Purpose: pET-28b backbone plasmid, Level 2 Golden Gate expression plasmid.
Depositing lab: Sylvestre Marillonnet. Depositing organization: Leibniz Institute of Plant Biochemistry (IPB). Publication: Golden Mutagenesis: An efficient multi-site-saturation mutagenesis approach by Golden Gate cloning with automated primer design. Pullmann P, Ulpinnis C, Marillonnet S, Gruetzner R, Neumann S, Weissenborn MJ. Sci Rep. 2019 Jul 29;9(1):10932. doi: 10.1038/s41598-019-47376-1. PubMed 31358887.
Backbone
  Vector backbone: pET28-b
  Backbone manufacturer: Invitrogen
  Backbone size w/o insert (bp): 5325
  Total vector size (bp): 13411
  Modifications to backbone: Introduced mutations for Type IIs cleavage site removal
  Vector type: Bacterial Expression
Growth in bacteria
  Bacterial resistance: Kanamycin, 50 μg/mL
  Growth temperature: 37°C
  Growth strain: DH5alpha
  Copy number: Low Copy
Gene/Insert
  Gene/Insert name: Canthaxanthin Operon
  Species: Erwinia uredovora, Escherichia Coli, Agrobacterium aurantiacum
  Insert size (bp): 8086
  Mutation: removed Type IIS restriction sites within the backbone (BsaI and BbsI)
  GenBank ID: D90087.2
  Promoter: T7 RNA Polymerase
  Tag / fusion protein: 34 amino acid N-terminal linker, Hexahistidine Tag, T7 Leader Tag (N terminal on backbone)
  Cloning method: Restriction Enzyme; 5′ cloning site BstXI (not destroyed); 3′ cloning site BstXI (not destroyed)
  Sequencing primers: 5′ GAAGGAGATATACCATGGGCAGCAG; 3′ CGTTTAGAGGCCCCAAGGGGTTATG
Resource information
  A portion of this plasmid was derived from a plasmid made by: canthaxanthin operon as previously described in pAGM4673 (Plasmid #48014)
Terms and licenses: Academic/Nonprofit Terms; Industry Terms: Not Available to Industry
How to cite: pAGM22082_cRed was a gift from Sylvestre Marillonnet (Addgene plasmid # 117225 ; http://n2t.net/addgene:117225 ; RRID:Addgene_117225)
