[The description below was written by a language model from this plasmid's Addgene catalogue record and pLannotate feature annotations shown in this document.]
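Description:
pAGM22082_cRed is a bacterial expression plasmid built on a pET-28b backbone and described as a Level 2 Golden Gate expression vector. The backbone was mutated to remove its internal BsaI and BbsI Type IIS sites. It is propagated in E. coli under kanamycin selection (aph(3')-Ia). It carries a ColE1/pBR322-type origin together with the bom region and the rop gene, consistent with the low copy number recorded, and it also has an f1 origin. The backbone includes lacI with its promoter. The short tetracycline-resistance fragments in the annotation appear to be pBR322-derived remnants, not a functional marker.

The expression region has the usual pET layout: T7 promoter, lac operator and T7 gene 10 ribosome binding site, so transcription depends on T7 RNA polymerase and is inducible with IPTG. Next come N-terminal backbone-encoded elements, recorded as a hexahistidine tag, a linker and the T7 leader tag; the annotation also finds a thrombin site. A T7 terminator lies downstream.

Between these elements sits an insert of about 8 kb, the canthaxanthin operon, derived from an earlier Golden Gate vector. It comprises crtB, crtI, crtY and crtE from Pantoea ananatis (Erwinia uredovora), crtW from Agrobacterium aurantiacum, and E. coli dxs and idi. The E. coli enzymes boost isoprenoid precursor supply. The crt enzymes convert that supply through GGPP, phytoene, lycopene and beta-carotene to canthaxanthin, a red-orange pigment.

The record does not spell out the operon's role. The "cRed" name and the Golden Gate context suggest it is a visual dropout marker, replaced by the gene of interest so that recombinant colonies lose colour. The associated work concerns Golden Gate-based multi-site saturation mutagenesis.
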