Features (pLannotate 1.2.2; 27 found; start..end, strand, type, name):
    744..821     -  promoter       lacI promoter: lacI
    829..1108    -  CDS            TcR (fragment): tetracycline efflux protein; tet; confers resistance to tetracycline
   1130..1148    +  promoter       T7 promoter: promoter for bacteriophage T7 RNA polymerase
   1149..1173    +  protein_bind   lac operator: The lac repressor binds to the lac operator to inhibit transcription in E. coli. This inhibition can be relieved by adding lactose or isopropyl-β-D-thiogalactopyranoside (IPTG). lac repressor encoded by lacI
   1194..1212    +  RBS            RBS (fragment): efficient ribosome binding site from bacteriophage T7 gene 10 (Olins and Rangwala, 1989)
   1258..1275    +  CDS            thrombin site: thrombin recognition and cleavage site
   1279..1311    +  CDS            T7 tag (gene 10 leader): leader peptide from bacteriophage T7 gene 10 promotes efficient translation in E. coli
   1569..2495    +  CDS            crtB: CRTB_PANAN - Experimental evidence at protein level: Swiss-Prot protein existence level 1. Involved in the biosynthesis of carotenoids. Catalyzes the condensation of two molecules of geranylgeranyl diphosphate (GGPP) to give prephytoene diphosphate (PPPP) and the subsequent rearrangement of the cyclopropylcarbinyl intermediate to yield the 15-cis-phytoene isomer. From Pantoea ananas (Erwinia uredovora).
   2521..3996    +  CDS            crtI: CRTI_PANAN - Experimental evidence at protein level: Swiss-Prot protein existence level 1. Converts 15-cis-phytoene into all-trans-lycopene via the intermediary of all-trans-phytofluene, all-trans-zeta-carotene and all- trans-neurosporene, by the introduction of four double bonds. From Pantoea ananas (Erwinia uredovora).
   4022..5167    +  CDS            crtY: CRTY_PANAN - Experimental evidence at protein level: Swiss-Prot protein existence level 1. Catalyzes the double cyclization reaction which converts lycopene to beta-carotene. From Pantoea ananas (Erwinia uredovora).
   5193..6095    +  CDS            dxs (fragment): DXS_ECOLI - Also known as yajP. Experimental evidence at protein level: Swiss-Prot protein existence level 1. Catalyzes the acyloin condensation reaction between C atoms 2 and 3 of pyruvate and glyceraldehyde 3-phosphate to yield 1-deoxy-D- xylulose-5-phosphate (DXP). From Escherichia coli (strain K12).
   6068..7051    +  CDS            dxs (fragment): DXS_ECOLI - Also known as yajP. Experimental evidence at protein level: Swiss-Prot protein existence level 1. Catalyzes the acyloin condensation reaction between C atoms 2 and 3 of pyruvate and glyceraldehyde 3-phosphate to yield 1-deoxy-D- xylulose-5-phosphate (DXP). From Escherichia coli (strain K12).
   7077..7802    +  CDS            crtW: CRTW_PARSN - Protein predicted: Swiss-Prot protein existence level 4. Converts beta-carotene to canthaxanthin via echinenone. From Paracoccus sp. (strain N81106 / MBIC 01143) (Agrobacterium aurantiacum).
   7828..8373    +  CDS            idi: IDI_ECOLI - Also known as ygfV. Experimental evidence at protein level: Swiss-Prot protein existence level 1. Catalyzes the 1,3-allylic rearrangement of the homoallylic substrate isopentenyl (IPP) to its highly electrophilic allylic isomer, dimethylallyl diphosphate (DMAPP). From Escherichia coli (strain K12).
   8399..9304    +  CDS            crtE: CRTE_PANAN - Protein inferred from homology: Swiss-Prot protein existence level 3. Catalyzes the condensation of farnesyl diphosphate (FPP) and isopentenyl diphosphate (IPP) to yield geranylgeranyl diphosphate (GGPP) needed for biosynthesis of carotenoids and diterpenes. From Pantoea ananas (Erwinia uredovora).
   9427..9476    +  CDS            SET1 (fragment): solubility-enhancement tag derived from T7 phage gene 10B
   9484..9531    +  terminator     T7 terminator: transcription terminator for bacteriophage T7 RNA polymerase
   9568..9996    +  rep_origin     f1 ori (sequence partly withheld): f1 bacteriophage origin of replication; arrow indicates direction of (+) strand synthesis
  10049..10106   +  promoter       AmpR promoter (fragment): bla
  10115..10930   -  CDS            KanR: aminoglycoside phosphotransferase; aph(3')-Ia; confers resistance to kanamycin in bacteria or G418 (Geneticin®) in eukaryotes
  11052..11640   +  rep_origin     ori: high-copy-number ColE1/pMB1/pBR322/pUC origin of replication
  11826..11965   -  misc_feature   bom: basis of mobility region from pBR322
  12067..12258   -  CDS            rop: Rop protein, which maintains plasmids at low copy number; rop
  12275..12655   +  CDS            YPB1_ECOLX: Protein predicted: Swiss-Prot protein existence level 4. From Escherichia coli.
  12727..13018   -  CDS            TcR (fragment): tetracycline efflux protein; tet; confers resistance to tetracycline
  13033..13054   -  protein_bind   CAP binding site: CAP binding activates transcription in the presence of cAMP. E. coli catabolite activator protein
  13067..743     -  CDS            lacI (across the origin): lac repressor; lacI; The lac repressor binds to the lac operator to inhibit transcription in E. coli. This inhibition can be relieved by adding lactose or isopropyl-β-D-thiogalactopyranoside (IPTG).
>Addgene plasmid #117225 | pAGM22082_cRed | addgene full sequence | sequence record 226673 | Addgene NGS Result
TGATCGTTGGCAACCAGCATCGCAGTGGGAACGATGCCCTCATTCAGCATTTGCATGGTTTGTTGAAAAC
CGGACATGGCACTCCAGTCGCCTTCCCGTTCCGCTATCGGCTGAATTTGATTGCGAGTGAGATATTTATG
CCAGCCAGCCAGACGCAGACGCGCCGAGACAGAACTTAATGGGCCCGCTAACAGCGCGATTTGCTGGTGA
CCCAATGCGACCAGATGCTCCACGCCCAGTCGCGTACCGTCCTCATGGGAGAAAATAATACTGTTGATGG
GTGTCTGGTCAGAGACATCAAGAAATAACGCCGGAACATTAGTGCAGGCAGCTTCCACAGCAATGGCATC
CTGGTCATCCAGCGGATAGTTAATGATCAGCCCACTGACGCGTTGCGCGAGAAGATTGTGCACCGCCGCT
TTACAGGCTTCGACGCCGCTTCGTTCTACCATCGACACCACCACGCTGGCACCCAGTTGATCGGCGCGAG
ATTTAATCGCCGCGACAATTTGCGACGGCGCGTGCAGGGCCAGACTGGAGGTGGCAACGCCAATCAGCAA
CGACTGTTTGCCCGCCAGTTGTTGTGCCACGCGGTTGGGAATGTAATTCAGCTCCGCCATCGCCGCTTCC
ACTTTTTCCCGCGTTTTCGCAGAAACGTGGCTGGCCTGGTTCACCACGCGGGAAACGGTCTGATAAGAGA
CACCGGCATACTCTGCGACATCGTATAACGTTACTGGTTTCACATTCACCACCCTGAATTGACTCTCTTC
CGGGCGCTATCATGCCATACCGCGAAAGGTTTTGCGCCATTCGATGGTGTCCGGGATCTCGACGCTCTCC
CTTATGCGACTCCTGCATTAGGAAGCAGCCCAGTAGTAGGTTGAGGCCGTTGAGCACCGCCGCCGCAAGG
AATGGTGCATGCAAGGAGATGGCGCCCAACAGTCCCCCGGCCACGGGGCCTGCCACCATACCCACGCCGA
AACAAGCGCTCATGAGCCCGAAGTGGCGAGCCCGATCTTCCCCATCGGTGATGTCGGCGATATAGGCGCC
AGCAACCGCACCTGTGGCGCCGGTGATGCCGGCCACGATGCGTCCGGCGTAGAGGATCGAGATCTCGATC
CCGCGAAATTAATACGACTCACTATAGGGGAATTGTGAGCGGATAACAATTCCCCTCTAGAAATAATTTT
GCCTTTAACTTTAAGAAGGAGATATACCATGGGCAGCAGCCATCATCATCATCATCACAGCAGCGGCCTG
GTGCCGCGCGGCAGCCATATGGCTAGCATGACTGGTGGACAGCAAATGGGTCGGGATGGAATGTGAGACC
AGTGGTATGGGGTACCGCACGGTCTGCCAATCCGACGGAGGTTTATGAATTTTCCACCTTTTCCACAAGC
TCAACTAGTATTAACGATGTGGATTTAGCAAAAAAAACCTGTAACCCTAAATGTAAAATAACGGGTAAGC
CTGCCAACCATGTTATGGCAGATTAAGCGTCTTTTTGAAGGGCACCGCATCTTTCGCGTTGCCGTAAATG
TATCCGTTTAGCAATAAGGAAATTCTTAATGAATAATCCGTCGTTACTCAATCATGCGGTCGAAACGATG
GCAGTTGGCTCGAAAAGTTTTGCGACAGCCTCAAAGTTATTTGATGCAAAAACCCGGCGCAGCGTACTGA
TGCTCTACGCCTGGTGCCGCCATTGTGACGATGTTATTGACGATCAGACGCTGGGCTTTCAGGCCCGGCA
GCCTGCCTTACAAACGCCCGAACAACGTCTGATGCAACTTGAGATGAAAACGCGCCAGGCCTATGCAGGA
TCGCAGATGCACGAACCGGCGTTTGCGGCTTTTCGGGAAGTGGCTATGGCTCATGATATCGCCCCGGCTT
ACGCGTTTGATCATCTGGAAGGCTTCGCCATGGATGTACGCGAAGCGCAATACAGCCAACTGGATGATAC
GCTGCGCTATTGCTATCACGTTGCAGGCGTTGTCGGCTTGATGATGGCGCAAATCATGGGCGTGCGGGAT
AACGCCACGCTGGACCGCGCCTGTGACCTTGGGCTGGCATTTCAGTTGACCAATATTGCTCGCGATATTG
TGGACGATGCGCATGCGGGCCGCTGTTATCTGCCGGCAAGCTGGCTGGAGCATGAAGGTCTGAACAAAGA
GAATTATGCGGCACCTGAAAACCGTCAGGCGCTGAGCCGTATCGCCCGTCGTTTGGTGCAGGAAGCAGAA
CCTTACTATTTGTCTGCCACAGCCGGCCTGGCAGGGTTGCCCCTGCGTTCCGCCTGGGCAATCGCTACGG
CGAAGCAGGTTTACCGGAAAATAGGTGTCAAAGTTGAACAGGCCGGTCAGCAAGCCTGGGATCAGCGGCA
GTCAACGACCACGCCCGAAAAATTAACGCTGCTGCTGGCCGCCTCTGGTCAGGCCCTTACTTCCCGGATG
CGGGCTCATCCTCCCCGCCCTGCGCATCTCTGGCAGCGCCCGCTCTAGGCTTACTATAAGGATGTTTGCA
ATGAAACCAACTACGGTAATTGGTGCAGGCTTCGGTGGCCTGGCACTGGCAATTCGTCTACAAGCTGCGG
GGATCCCCGTCTTACTGCTTGAACAACGTGATAAACCCGGCGGTCGGGCTTATGTCTACGAGGATCAGGG
GTTTACCTTTGATGCAGGCCCGACGGTTATCACCGATCCCAGTGCCATTGAAGAACTGTTTGCACTGGCA
GGAAAACAGTTAAAAGAGTATGTCGAACTGCTGCCGGTTACGCCGTTTTACCGCCTGTGTTGGGAGTCAG
GGAAGGTCTTTAATTACGATAACGATCAAACCCGGCTCGAAGCGCAGATTCAGCAGTTTAATCCCCGCGA
TGTCGAAGGTTATCGTCAGTTTCTGGACTATTCACGCGCGGTGTTTAAAGAAGGCTATCTAAAGCTCGGT
ACTGTCCCTTTTTTATCGTTCAGAGACATGCTTCGCGCCGCACCTCAACTGGCGAAACTGCAGGCATGGA
GAAGCGTTTACAGTAAGGTTGCCAGTTACATCGAAGATGAACATCTGCGCCAGGCGTTTTCTTTCCACTC
GCTGTTGGTGGGCGGCAATCCCTTCGCCACCTCATCCATTTATACGTTGATACACGCGCTGGAGCGTGAG
TGGGGCGTCTGGTTTCCGCGTGGCGGCACCGGCGCATTAGTTCAGGGGATGATAAAGCTGTTTCAGGATC
TGGGTGGCGAAGTCGTGTTAAACGCCAGAGTCAGCCATATGGAAACGACAGGAAACAAGATTGAAGCCGT
GCATTTAGAGGACGGTCGCAGGTTCCTGACGCAAGCCGTCGCGTCAAATGCAGATGTGGTTCATACCTAT
CGCGACCTGTTAAGCCAGCACCCTGCCGCGGTTAAGCAGTCCAACAAACTGCAGACTAAGCGCATGAGTA
ACTCTCTGTTTGTGCTCTATTTTGGTTTGAATCACCATCATGATCAGCTCGCGCATCACACGGTTTGTTT
CGGCCCGCGTTACCGCGAGCTGATTGACGAAATTTTTAATCATGATGGCCTCGCAGAGGACTTCTCACTT
TATCTGCACGCGCCCTGTGTCACGGATTCGTCACTGGCGCCTGAAGGTTGCGGCAGTTACTATGTGTTGG
CGCCGGTGCCGCATTTAGGCACCGCGAACCTCGACTGGACGGTTGAGGGGCCAAAACTACGCGACCGTAT
TTTTGCGTACCTTGAGCAGCATTACATGCCTGGCTTACGGAGTCAGCTGGTCACGCACCGGATGTTTACG
CCGTTTGATTTTCGCGACCAGCTTAATGCCTATCATGGCTCAGCCTTTTCTGTGGAGCCCGTTCTTACCC
AGAGCGCCTGGTTTCGGCCGCATAACCGCGATAAAACCATTACTAATCTCTACCTGGTCGGCGCAGGCAC
GCATCCCGGCGCAGGCATTCCTGGCGTCATCGGCTCGGCAAAAGCGACAGCAGGTTTGATGCTGGAGGAT
CTGATATGAGCTTTTACCCAGGAGACAGAGAATGCAACCGCATTATGATCTGATTCTCGTGGGGGCTGGA
CTCGCGAATGGCCTTATCGCCCTGCGACTTCAGCAGCAGCAACCTGATATGCGTATTTTGCTTATCGACG
CCGCACCCCAGGCGGGCGGGAATCATACGTGGTCATTTCACCACGATGATTTGACTGAGAGCCAACATCG
TTGGATAGCTCCGCTGGTGGTTCATCACTGGCCCGACTATCAGGTACGCTTTCCCACACGCCGTCGTAAG
CTGAACAGCGGCTACTTTTGTATTACTTCTCAGCGTTTCGCTGAGGTTTTACAGCGACAGTTTGGCCCGC
ACTTGTGGATGGATACCGCGGTCGCAGAGGTTAATGCGGAATCTGTTCGGTTGAAAAAGGGTCAGGTTAT
CGGTGCCCGCGCGGTGATTGACGGGCGGGGTTATGCGGCAAATTCAGCACTGAGCGTGGGCTTCCAGGCG
TTTATTGGCCAGGAATGGCGATTGAGTCACCCGCATGGTTTATCATCTCCGATTATCATGGATGCCACGG
TCGATCAGCAAAATGGTTATCGCTTCGTGTACAGCCTGCCGCTCTCGCCGACCAGATTGTTAATTGAAGA
TACGCACTATATTGATAATGCGACATTAGATCCTGAATGCGCGCGGCAAAATATTTGCGACTATGCCGCG
CAACAGGGTTGGCAGCTTCAGACACTGCTGCGAGAAGAACAGGGCGCCTTACCCATTACTCTGTCGGGCA
ATGCCGACGCATTCTGGCAGCAGCGCCCCCTGGCCTGTAGTGGATTACGTGCCGGTCTGTTCCATCCTAC
CACCGGCTATTCACTGCCGCTGGCGGTTGCCGTGGCCGACCGCCTGAGTGCACTTGATGTCTTTACGTCG
GCCTCAATTCACCATGCCATTACGCATTTTGCCCGCGAGCGCTGGCAGCAGCAGGGCTTTTTCCGCATGC
TGAATCGCATGCTGTTTTTAGCCGGACCCGCCGATTCACGCTGGCGGGTTATGCAGCGTTTTTATGGTTT
ACCTGAAGATTTAATTGCCCGTTTTTATGCGGGAAAACTCACGCTGACCGATCGGCTACGTATTCTGAGC
GGCAAGCCGCCTGTTCCGGTATTAGCAGCATTGCAAGCCATTATGACGACTCATCGTTAAGCTTCAGAGG
AGGAATTAAGTAATGAGTTTTGATATTGCCAAATACCCGACCCTGGCACTGGTCGACTCCACCCAGGAGT
TACGACTGTTGCCGAAAGAGAGTTTACCGAAACTCTGCGACGAACTGCGCCGCTATTTACTCGACAGCGT
GAGCCGTTCCAGCGGGCACTTCGCCTCCGGGCTGGGCACGGTCGAACTGACCGTGGCGCTGCACTATGTC
TACAACACCCCGTTTGACCAATTGATTTGGGATGTGGGGCATCAGGCTTATCCGCATAAAATTTTGACCG
GACGCCGCGACAAAATCGGCACCATCCGTCAGAAAGGCGGTCTGCACCCGTTCCCGTGGCGCGGCGAAAG
CGAATATGACGTATTAAGCGTCGGGCATTCATCAACCTCCATTAGTGCCGGAATTGGTATTGCGGTTGCT
GCCGAAAAAGAAGGCAAAAATCGCCGCACCGTCTGTGTCATTGGCGATGGCGCGATTACCGCAGGCATGG
CGTTTGAAGCGATGAATCACGCGGGCGATATCCGTCCTGATATGCTGGTGATTCTCAACGACAATGAAAT
GTCGATTTCCGAAAATGTCGGCGCGCTCAACAACCATCTGGCACAGCTGCTTTCCGGTAAGCTTTACTCT
TCACTGCGCGAAGGCGGGAAAAAAGTTTTCTCTGGCGTGCCGCCAATTAAAGAGCTGCTCAAACGCACCG
AAGAACATATTAAAGGCATGGTAGTGCCTGGCACGTTGTTTGAGGAGCTGGGCTTTAACTACATCGGCCC
GGTGGACGGTCATGATGTGCTGGGGCTTATCACCACGCTAAAGAACATGCGCGACCTGAAAGGCCCGCAG
TTCCTGCATATCATGACCAAAAAAGGTCGTGGTTATGAACCGGCAGAAAAAGACCCGATCACTTTCCATG
CCGTGCTAAATTTGATCCCTCCAGCGGTTGTTTGCCGAAAAGTAGCGGCGGTTTGCCGAGCTATTCAAAA
ATCTTTGGCGACTGGTTGTGCGAAACGGCAGCGAAAGACAACAAGCTGATGGCGATTACTCCGGCGATGC
GTGAAGGTTCCGGCATGGTCGAGTTTTCACGTAAATTCCCGGATCGCTACTTCGACGTGGCAATTGCCGA
GCAACATGCGGTGACCTTTGCTGCGGGTCTGGCGATTGGTGGGTACAAACCCATTGTCGCGATTTACTCC
ACTTTCCTGCAACGCGCCTATGATCAGGTGCTGCATGACGTGGCGATTCAAAAGCTTCCGGTCCTGTTCG
CCATCGACCGCGCGGGCATTGTTGGTGCTGACGGTCAAACCCATCAGGGTGCTTTTGATCTCTCTTACCT
GCGCTGCATACCGGAAATGGTCATTATGACCCCGAGCGATGAAAACGAATGTCGCCAGATGCTCTATACC
GGCTATCACTATAACGATGGCCCGTCAGCGGTGCGCTACCCGCGTGGCAACGCGGTCGGCGTGGAACTGA
CGCCGCTGGAAAAACTACCAATTGGCAAAGGCATTGTGAAGCGTCGTGGCGAGAAACTGGCGATCCTTAA
CTTTGGTACGCTGATGCCAGAAGCGGCGAAAGTCGCCGAATCGCTGAACGCCACGCTGGTCGATATGCGT
TTTGTGAAACCGCTTGATGAAGCGTTAATTCTGGAAATGGCCGCCAGCCATGAAGCGCTGGTCACCGTAG
AAGAAAACGCCATTATGGGCGGCGCAGGCAGCGGCGTGAACGAAGTGCTGATGGCCCATCGTAAACCAGT
ACCCGTGCTGAACATTGGCCTGCCGGACTTCTTTATTCCGCAAGGAACTCAGGAAGAAATGCGCGCCGAA
CTCGGCCTCGATGCCGCTGGTATGGAAGCCAAAATCAAGGCCTGGCTGGCATAAGCTTTGTGTGAGGAGA
TGTCGAATGAGCGCACATGCCCTGCCCAAGGCAGATCTGACCGCCACCAGCCTGATCGTATCGGGCGGCA
TCATCGCCGCTTGGCTGGCCCTGCATGTGCATGCGCTGTGGTTTCTGGACGCAGCGGCGCATCCCATCCT
GGCGATCGCAAATTTCCTGGGGCTGACCTGGCTGTCGGTCGGATTGTTCATCATCGCGCATGACGCGATG
CACGGGTCGGTGGTGCCGGGGCGTCCGCGCGCCAATGCGGCGATGGGCCAGCTTGTCCTGTGGCTGTATG
CCGGATTTTCGTGGCGCAAGATGATCGTCAAGCACATGGCCCATCACCGCCATGCCGGAACCGACGACGA
CCCCGATTTCGACCATGGCGGCCCGGTCCGCTGGTACGCCCGCTTCATCGGCACCTATTTCGGCTGGCGC
GAGGGGCTGCTTCTGCCCGTCATCGTGACGGTCTATGCGCTGATCCTTGGGGATCGCTGGATGTACGTGG
TATTCTGGCCGCTGCCGTCGATCCTGGCGTCGATCCAGCTGTTCGTGTTCGGCACCTGGCTGCCGCACCG
CCCCGGCCACGACGCGTTCCCGGACCGCCACAATGCGCGGTCGTCGCGGATCAGCGACCCCGTGTCGCTG
CTGACCTGTTTTCACTTTGGCGGTTATCATCACGAACACCACCTGCACCCGACGGTGCCGTGGTGGCGCC
TGCCCAGCACCCGCACCAAGGGCGACACCGCATAAGCTTGAGCTGAGGAGATTTTGAATGCAAACGGAAC
ACGTCATTTTATTGAATGCACAGGGAGTTCCCACGGGTACGCTGGAAAAGTATGCCGCACACACGGCAGA
CACCCGCTTACATCTCGCGTTCTCCAGTTGGCTGTTTAATGCCAAAGGACAATTATTAGTTACCCGCCGC
GCACTGAGCAAAAAAGCATGGCCTGGCGTGTGGACTAACTCGGTTTGTGGGCACCCACAACTGGGAGAAA
GCAACGAGGACGCAGTGATCCGCCGTTGCCGTTATGAGCTTGGCGTGGAAATTACGCCTCCTGAATCTAT
CTATCCTGACTTTCGCTACCGCGCCACCGATCCGAGTGGCATTGTGGAAAATGAAGTGTGTCCGGTATTT
GCCGCACGCACCACTAGTGCGTTACAGATCAATGATGATGAAGTGATGGATTATCAATGGTGTGATTTAG
CAGATGTATTACACGGTATTGATGCAACGCCGTGGGCGTTCAGTCCGTGGATGGTGATGCAGGCGACAAA
TCGCGAAGCCAGAAAACGATTATCTGCATTTACCCAGCTTAAATAAGCTTTGCCTCAGGATTTTTGAAAT
GACGGTCTGCGCAAAAAAACACGTTCATCTCACTCGCGATGCTGCGGAGCAGTTACTGGCTGATATTGAT
CGACGCCTTGATCAGTTATTGCCCGTGGAGGGAGAACGGGATGTTGTGGGTGCCGCGATGCGTGAAGGTG
CGCTGGCACCGGGAAAACGTATTCGCCCCATGTTGCTGTTGCTGACCGCCCGCGATCTGGGTTGCGCTGT
CAGCCATGACGGATTACTGGATTTGGCCTGTGCGGTGGAAATGGTCCACGCGGCTTCGCTGATCCTTGAC
GATATGCCCTGCATGGACGATGCGAAGCTGCGGCGCGGACGCCCTACCATTCATTCTCATTACGGAGAGC
ATGTGGCAATACTGGCGGCGGTTGCCTTGCTGAGTAAAGCCTTTGGCGTAATTGCCGATGCAGATGGCCT
CACGCCGCTGGCAAAAAATCGGGCGGTTTCTGAACTGTCAAACGCCATCGGCATGCAAGGATTGGTTCAG
GGTCAGTTCAAGGATCTGTCTGAAGGGGATAAGCCGCGCAGCGCTGAAGCTATTTTGATGACGAATCACT
TTAAAACCAGCACGCTGTTTTGTGCCTCGATGCAGATGGCCTCGATTGTTGCGAATGCCTCCAGCGAAGC
GCGTGATTGCCTGCATCGTTTTTCACTTGATCTTGGTCAGGCATTTCAACTGCTGGACGATTTGACCGAT
GGCATGACCGACACCGGTAAGGATAGCAATCAGGACGCCGGTAAATCGACGCTGGTCAATCTGTTAGGCC
CGAGGGCGGTTGAAGAACGTCTGAGACAACATCTTCAGCTTGCCAGTGAGCATCTCTCTGCGGCCTGCCA
ACACGGGCACGCCACTCAACATTTTATTCAGGCCTGGTTTGACAAAAAACTCGCTGCCGTCAGTTAAGCT
TGCAAGAATTCAAGCTTGGAGTACGTTAATTAGTTGTCTGTTTTAAGCCCCGTGCTCTCCGCCGGGGCTT
TTTTATTAAAAACCACTCAAGTGGTCTCAGCTTGGGATGAGATCCGGCTGCTAACAAAGCCCGAAAGGAA
GCTGAGTTGGCTGCTGCCACCGCTGAGCAATAACTAGCATAACCCCTTGGGGCCTCTAAACGGGTCTTGA
GGGGTTTTTTGCTGAAAGGAGGAACTATATCCGGATTGGCGAATGGG
[124 nt withheld, positions 9568-9691]
C
[91 nt withheld, positions 9693-9783]
A
[49 nt withheld, positions 9785-9833]
CCTTTGACGTTGGAGTCCACGTTCTTT
[37 nt withheld, positions 9861-9897]
ACCCTATCTCGGTCTATTCTTTTGATTTATAAGGGATTTTGCCGATTTCGGCCTATTGGTTAAAAAATGA
GCTGATTTAACAAAAATTTAACGCGAATTTTAACAAAATATTAACGCTTACAATTTAGGTGGCACTTTTC
GGGGAAATGTGCGCGGAACCCCTATTTGTTTATTTTTCTAAATACATTCAAATATGTATCCGCTCATGAA
TTAATTCTTAGAAAAACTCATCGAGCATCAAATGAAACTGCAATTTATTCATATCAGGATTATCAATACC
ATATTTTTGAAAAAGCCGTTTCTGTAATGAAGGAGAAAACTCACCGAGGCAGTTCCATAGGATGGCAAGA
TCCTGGTATCGGTCTGCGATTCCGACTCGTCCAACATCAATACAACCTATTAATTTCCCCTCGTCAAAAA
TAAGGTTATCAAGTGAGAAATCACCATGAGTGACGACTGAATCCGGTGAGAATGGCAAAAGTTTATGCAT
TTCTTTCCAGACTTGTTCAACAGGCCAGCCATTACGCTCGTCATCAAAATCACTCGCATCAACCAAACCG
TTATTCATTCGTGATTGCGCCTGAGCGAGTCGAAATACGCGATCGCTGTTAAAAGGACAATTACAAACAG
GAATCGAATGCAACCGGCGCAGGAACACTGCCAGCGCATCAACAATATTTTCACCTGAATCAGGATATTC
TTCTAATACCTGGAATGCTGTTTTCCCGGGGATCGCAGTGGTGAGTAACCATGCATCATCAGGAGTACGG
ATAAAATGCTTGATGGTCGGAAGAGGCATAAATTCCGTCAGCCAGTTTAGTCTGACCATCTCATCTGTAA
CATCATTGGCAACGCTACCTTTGCCATGTTTCAGAAACAACTCTGGCGCATCGGGCTTCCCATACAATCG
ATAGATTGTCGCACCTGATTGCCCGACATTATCGCGAGCCCATTTATACCCATATAAATCAGCATCCATG
TTGGAATTTAATCGCGGCCTAGAGCAAGACGTTTCCCGTTGAATATGGCTCATAACACCCCTTGTATTAC
TGTTTATGTAAGCAGACAGTTTTATTGTTCATGACCAAAATCCCTTAACGTGAGTTTTCGTTCCACTGAG
CGTCAGACCCCGTAGAAAAGATCAAAGGATCTTCTTGAGATCCTTTTTTTCTGCGCGTAATCTGCTGCTT
GCAAACAAAAAAACCACCGCTACCAGCGGTGGTTTGTTTGCCGGATCAAGAGCTACCAACTCTTTTTCCG
AAGGTAACTGGCTTCAGCAGAGCGCAGATACCAAATACTGTCCTTCTAGTGTAGCCGTAGTTAGGCCACC
ACTTCAAGAACTCTGTAGCACCGCCTACATACCTCGCTCTGCTAATCCTGTTACCAGTGGCTGCTGCCAG
TGGCGATAAGTCGTGTCTTACCGGGTTGGACTCAAGACGATAGTTACCGGATAAGGCGCAGCGGTCGGGC
TGAACGGGGGGTTCGTGCACACAGCCCAGCTTGGAGCGAACGACCTACACCGAACTGAGATACCTACAGC
GTGAGCTATGAGAAAGCGCCACGCTTCCCGAAGGGAGAAAGGCGGACAGGTATCCGGTAAGCGGCAGGGT
CGGAACAGGAGAGCGCACGAGGGAGCTTCCAGGGGGAAACGCCTGGTATCTTTATAGTCCTGTCGGGTTT
CGCCACCTCTGACTTGAGCGTCGATTTTTGTGATGCTCGTCAGGGGGGCGGAGCCTATGGAAAAACGCCA
GCAACGCGGCCTTTTTACGGTTCCTGGCCTTTTGCTGGCCTTTTGCTCACATGTTCTTTCCTGCGTTATC
CCCTGATTCTGTGGATAACCGTATTACCGCCTTTGAGTGAGCTGATACCGCTCGCCGCAGCCGAACGACC
GAGCGCAGCGAGTCAGTGAGCGAGGAAGCGGAAGAGCGCCTGATGCGGTATTTTCTCCTTACGCATCTGT
GCGGTATTTCACACCGCAATGGTGCACTCTCAGTACAATCTGCTCTGATGCCGCATAGTTAAGCCAGTAT
ACACTCCGCTATCGCTACGTGACTGGGTCATGGCTGCGCCCCGACACCCGCCAACACCCGCTGACGCGCC
CTGACGGGCTTGTCTGCTCCCGGCATCCGCTTACAGACAAGCTGTGACCGACTCCGGGAGCTGCATGTGT
CAGAGGTTTTCACCGTCATCACCGAAACGCGCGAGGCAGCTGCGGTAAAGCTCATCAGCGTGGTCGTGAA
GCGATTCACAGATGTCTGCCTGTTCATCCGCGTCCAGCTCGTTGAGTTTCTCCAGAAGCGTTAATGTCTG
GCTTCTGATAAAGCGGGCCATGTTAAGGGCGGTTTTTTCCTGTTTGGTCACTGATGCCTCCGTGTAAGGG
GGATTTCTGTTCATGGGGGTAATGATACCGATGAAACGAGAGAGGATGCTCACGATACGGGTTACTGATG
ATGAACATGCCCGGTTACTGGAACGTTGTGAGGGTAAACAACTGGCGGTATGGATGCGGCGGGACCAGAG
AAAAATCACTCAGGGTCAATGCCAGCGCTTCGTTAATACAGATGTAGGTGTTCCACAGGGTAGCCAGCAG
CATCCTGCGATGCAGATCCGGAACATAATGGTGCAGGGCGCTGACTTCCGCGTTTCCAGACTTTACGAAA
CACGGAAACCCAAGACCATTCATGTTGTTGCTCAGGTCGCAGACGTTTTGCAGCAGCAGTCGCTTCACGT
TCGCTCGCGTATCGGTGATTCATTCTGCTAACCAGTAAGGCAACCCCGCCAGCCTAGCCGGGTCCTCAAC
GACAGGAGCACGATCATGCGCACCCGTGGGGCCGCCATGCCGGCGATAATGGCCTGCTTCTCGCCGAAAC
GTTTGGTGGCGGGACCAGTGACGAAGGCTTGAGCGAGGGCGTGCAAGATTCCGAATACCGCAAGCGACAG
GCCGATCATCGTCGCGCTCCAGCGAAAGCGGTCCTCGCCGAAAATGACCCAGAGCGCTGCCGGCACCTGT
CCTACGAGTTGCATGATAAAGAACACAGTCATAAGTGCGGCGACGATAGTCATGCCCCGCGCCCACCGGA
AGGAGCTGACTGGGTTGAAGGCTCTCAAGGGCATCGGTCGAGATCCCGGTGCCTAATGAGTGAGCTAACT
TACATTAATTGCGTTGCGCTCACTGCCCGCTTTCCAGTCGGGAAACCTGTCGTGCCAGCTGCATTAATGA
ATCGGCCAACGCGCGGGGAGAGGCGGTTTGCGTATTGGGCGCCAGGGTGGTTTTTCTTTTCACCAGTGAC
ACGGGCAACAGCTGATTGCCCTTCACCGCCTGGCCCTGAGAGAGTTGCAGCAAGCGGTCCACGCTGGTTT
GCCCCAGCAGGCGAAAATCCTGTTTGATGGTGGTTAACGGCGGGATATAACATGAGCTGTCCTCGGTATC
GTCGTATCCCACTACCGAGATATCCGCACCAACGCGCAGCCCGGACTCGGTAATGGCGCGCATTGCGCCC
AGCGCCATC
